Addgene plasmid #152359: pGBW-m4133615
Purpose: Mammalian expression plasmid for SARS-CoV-2 nsp6
Depositing lab: Ginkgo Bioworks & Benjie Chen. Depositing organization: Ginkgo Bioworks.
Backbone
  Vector backbone: pTwist_CMV_Hygro_6
  Backbone size w/o insert (bp): 6525
  Vector type: Mammalian Expression
  Selectable markers: Hygromycin
Growth in bacteria
  Bacterial resistance: Ampicillin, 100 μg/mL
  Growth temperature: 37°C
  Growth strain: DH5alpha
  Copy number: High Copy
Gene/Insert
  Gene/Insert name: SARS-CoV-2 nsp6
  Species: Severe acute respiratory syndrome coronavirus 2
  Insert size (bp): 869
  Mutation: wt
  Entrez Gene: ORF1ab (a.k.a. GU280_gp01)
  Promoter: CMV
  Tag / fusion protein: Cleavable TEV;CBP (C terminal on backbone)
  Cloning method: Unknown
Resource information
  A portion of this plasmid was derived from a plasmid made by: GinkgoBioworks
Depositor comments: NCBI reference sequence: YP_009725302.1
How to cite: pGBW-m4133615 was a gift from Ginkgo Bioworks & Benjie Chen (Addgene plasmid # 152359 ; http://n2t.net/addgene:152359 ; RRID:Addgene_152359)
