[The description below was written by a language model from this plasmid's Addgene catalogue record and the feature table of its GenBank file.]
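Description:
pGBW-m4133615 is a 7,505 bp mammalian expression plasmid built on the pTwist_CMV_Hygro_6 backbone and carrying the wild-type coding sequence for SARS-CoV-2 non-structural protein 6 (nsp6), one of the mature products of the viral ORF1ab polyprotein. It is propagated in E. coli from a high-copy ColE1/pUC-type origin under ampicillin selection (bla). For mammalian cells it carries a separate hygromycin resistance cassette, in which the human ubiquitin C promoter drives HygR followed by a synthetic polyadenylation signal. This allows stably transfected cells to be selected.

The expression unit spans the plasmid's numbering origin. The CMV immediate-early enhancer and promoter lie at the end of the map, and the roughly 870 bp nsp6 insert occupies the start. The insert itself is not annotated as a feature in the table, but its position is implied by the unannotated region immediately upstream of the tags. The open reading frame continues directly into a backbone-encoded C-terminal TEV protease recognition site and a calmodulin-binding peptide (CBP), then terminates at an SV40 polyadenylation signal. CBP binds calmodulin with high affinity in the presence of calcium, so the fusion protein can be captured on calmodulin resin, and TEV cleavage can then remove the tag.

The expression cassette is flanked by 5' and 3' beta-globin insulator elements, together with T7 and rrnG transcription terminators and an upstream synthetic poly(A) signal. These elements serve to limit transcriptional read-through and interference from neighbouring units. The plasmid belongs to a set of tagged SARS-CoV-2 protein constructs intended for protein expression and/or purification in mammalian cells.
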