LOCUS       Exported 7505 bp ds-DNA circular SYN 13-MAY-2021
DEFINITION  Mammalian expression plasmid for SARS-CoV-2 nsp6.
ACCESSION   .
VERSION     .
KEYWORDS    pGBW-m4133615
SOURCE      synthetic DNA construct
  ORGANISM  synthetic DNA construct
REFERENCE   1 (bases 1 to 7505)
  TITLE     SARS-CoV-2 protein Mammalian expression constructs, tagged, for
            protein expression and/or purification
REFERENCE   2 (bases 1 to 7505)
  AUTHORS   .
  TITLE     Direct Submission
  JOURNAL   Exported May 13, 2021 from SnapGene Server 1.1.58
            http://www.snapgene.com
FEATURES             Location/Qualifiers
     source          1..7505
                     /organism="synthetic DNA construct"
                     /mol_type="other DNA"
     CDS             878..898
                     /codon_start=1
                     /product="tobacco etch virus (TEV) protease recognition and
                     cleavage site"
                     /label=TEV site
                     /translation="ENLYFQS"
     CDS             899..976
                     /codon_start=1
                     /product="calmodulin-binding peptide"
                     /label=CBP
                     /note="derived from skeletal muscle myosin light chain
                     kinase; binds calmodulin with nanomolar affinity in the
                     presence of calcium"
                     /translation="KRRWKKNFIAVSAANRFKKISSSGAL"
     polyA_signal    1045..1166
                     /label=SV40 poly(A) signal
                     /note="SV40 polyadenylation signal"
     primer_bind     complement(1056..1075)
                     /label=EBV-rev
                     /note="SV40 polyA terminator, reverse primer"
     primer_bind     1110..1129
                     /label=SV40pA-R
                     /note="SV40 polyA, reverse primer"
     terminator      1281..1327
                     /label=T7 terminator
                     /note="transcription terminator for bacteriophage T7 RNA
                     polymerase"
     terminator      1357..1493
                     /label=rrnG terminator
                     /note="transcription terminator from the E. coli ribosomal
                     RNA rrnG operon (Albrechtsen et al., 1991)"
     misc_feature    1538..1609
                     /label=3' beta-globin insulator
                     /note="insulator downstream of the human beta-globin locus
                     (Farrell et al., 2002)"
     rep_origin      complement(1835..2423)
                     /direction=LEFT
                     /label=ori
                     /note="high-copy-number ColE1/pMB1/pBR322/pUC origin of
                     replication"
     primer_bind     complement(1915..1934)
                     /label=pBR322ori-F
                     /note="pBR322 origin, forward primer"
     promoter        2923..4132
                     /label=UbC promoter
                     /note="human ubiquitin C promoter"
     primer_bind     3969..3988
                     /label=hUBCpro-F
                     /note="Human Ubiquitin C (UbC) promoter, forward primer"
     CDS             4136..5164
                     /codon_start=1
                     /gene="aph(4)-Ia"
                     /product="aminoglycoside phosphotransferase from E. coli"
                     /label=HygR
                     /note="confers resistance to hygromycin"
                     /translation="MGKKPELTATSVEKFLIEKFDSVSDLMQLSEGEESRAFSFDVGGR
                     GYVLRVNSCADGFYKDRYVYRHFASAALPIPEVLDIGEFSESLTYCISRRAQGVTLQDL
                     PETELPAVLQPVAEAMDAIAAADLSQTSGFGPFGPQGIGQYTTWRDFICAIADPHVYHW
                     QTVMDDTVSASVAQALDELMLWAEDCPEVRHLVHADFGSNNVLTDNGRITAVIDWSEAM
                     FGDSQYEVANIFFWRPWLACMEQQTRYFERRHPELAGSPRLRAYMLRIGLDQLYQSLVD
                     GNFDDAAWAQGRCDAIVRSGAGTVGRTQIARRSAAVWTDGCVEVLADSGNRRPSTRPRA
                     KE"
     polyA_signal    5191..5239
                     /note="synthetic polyadenylation signal"
     CDS             5505..6365
                     /codon_start=1
                     /gene="bla"
                     /product="beta-lactamase"
                     /label=AmpR
                     /note="confers resistance to ampicillin, carbenicillin, and
                     related antibiotics"
                     /translation="MSIQHFRVALIPFFAAFCLPVFAHPETLVKVKDAEDQLGARVGYI
                     ELDLNSGKILESFRPEERFPMMSTFKVLLCGAVLSRIDAGQEQLGRRIHYSQNDLVEYS
                     PVTEKHLTDGMTVRELCSAAITMSDNTAANLLLTTIGGPKELTAFLHNMGDHVTRLDRW
                     EPELNEAIPNDERDTTMPVAMATTLRKLLTGELLTLASRQQLIDWMEADKVAGPLLRSA
                     LPAGWFIADKSGAGERGSRGIIAALGPDGKPSRIVVIYTTGSQATMDERNRQIAEIGAS
                     LIKHW"
     primer_bind     complement(5723..5742)
                     /label=Amp-R
                     /note="Ampicillin resistance gene, reverse primer"
     terminator      6378..6514
                     /label=rrnG terminator
                     /note="transcription terminator from the E. coli ribosomal
                     RNA rrnG operon (Albrechtsen et al., 1991)"
     misc_feature    6659..6730
                     /label=5' beta-globin insulator
                     /note="insulator upstream of the human beta-globin locus
                     (Farrell et al., 2002)"
     terminator      6735..6781
                     /label=T7 terminator
                     /note="transcription terminator for bacteriophage T7 RNA
                     polymerase"
     polyA_signal    6799..6847
                     /note="synthetic polyadenylation signal"
     enhancer        6928..7231
                     /label=CMV enhancer
                     /note="human cytomegalovirus immediate early enhancer"
     promoter        7233..7435
                     /label=CMV promoter
                     /note="human cytomegalovirus (CMV) immediate early
                     promoter"
     primer_bind     7386..7406
                     /label=CMV-F
                     /note="Human CMV immediate early promoter, forward primer"
ORIGIN
        1 caccatgagc gccgttaagc ggacaatcaa agggacccat cactggttgc tccttactat
       61 actgacgtct ttactggtct tggtacagag tacacaatgg tcgcttttct tttttctgta
      121 cgagaatgca ttcctcccat ttgcgatggg aatcattgct atgtccgcct tcgctatgat
      181 gttcgtgaag cacaaacatg ccttcctttg cctgtttctc ctaccctcac tggcaaccgt
      241 ggcctatttt aacatggtgt acatgcctgc gagctgggtc atgcgaatta tgacttggct
      301 ggacatggtt gatacctccc tatctggctt caagttaaag gactgtgtga tgtatgcatc
      361 agctgtagtg ctgctaatcc tgatgacagc tcgcacagtc tacgatgacg gtgccaggag
      421 agtgtggact ctgatgaatg tcctcacctt agtttataaa gtatactatg gcaacgctct
      481 cgatcaggcc attagtatgt gggcattgat aatctccgtg acgagtaact acagcggagt
      541 ggtaaccact gtcatgtttt tggcacgcgg gatagtgttc atgtgtgtcg aatattgccc
      601 gatctttttt atcacaggga atactctgca atgcattatg ctggtttact gtttcttggg
      661 ctatttctgc acctgttatt ttggtctatt ctgcctgctt aataggtact ttcgtttgac
      721 actaggagtc tatgattact tggtgagcac gcaggagttt cggtatatga acagtcaggg
      781 cctgcttccc ccaaagaact ctattgacgc gtttaaactc aatataaagc tgttgggcgt
      841 gggtggaaaa ccttgcatca aggtggccac tgtgcaggaa aacctttact ttcagtcgaa
      901 gaggcgatgg aaaaagaatt ttatcgcggt gagtgcagcc aacagattca aaaagatatc
      961 ctcgtctggt gccctctaag gatccgcagg cctctgctag cttgactgac tgagatacag
     1021 cgtaccttca gctcacagac atgataagat acattgatga gtttggacaa accacaacta
     1081 gaatgcagtg aaaaaaatgc tttatttgtg aaatttgtga tgctattgct ttatttgtaa
     1141 ccattataag ctgcaataaa caagttaaca acaacaattg cattcatttt atgtttcagg
     1201 ttcaggggga ggtgtgggag gttttttaaa gcaagtaaaa cctctacaaa tgtggtattg
     1261 gcccatctct atcggtatcg tagcataacc ccttggggcc tctaaacggg tcttgagggg
     1321 ttttttgtgc ccctcgggcc ggattgctat ctaccggcat tggcgcagaa aaaaatgcct
     1381 gatgcgacgc tgcgcgtctt atactcccac atatgccaga ttcagcaacg gatacggctt
     1441 ccccaacttg cccacttcca tacgtgtcct ccttaccaga aatttatcct taaggtcgtc
     1501 agctatcctg caggcgatct ctcgatttcg atcaagacat tcctttaatg gtcttttctg
     1561 gacaccacta ggggtcagaa gtagttcatc aaactttctt ccctccctaa tctcattggt
     1621 taccttgggc tatcgaaact taattaacca gtcaagtcag ctacttggcg agatcgactt
     1681 gtctgggttt cgactacgct cagaattgcg tcagtcaagt tcgatctggt ccttgctatt
     1741 gcacccgttc tccgattacg agtttcattt aaatcatgtg agcaaaaggc cagcaaaagg
     1801 ccaggaaccg taaaaaggcc gcgttgctgg cgtttttcca taggctccgc ccccctgacg
     1861 agcatcacaa aaatcgacgc tcaagtcaga ggtggcgaaa cccgacagga ctataaagat
     1921 accaggcgtt tccccctgga agctccctcg tgcgctctcc tgttccgacc ctgccgctta
     1981 ccggatacct gtccgccttt ctcccttcgg gaagcgtggc gctttctcat agctcacgct
     2041 gtaggtatct cagttcggtg taggtcgttc gctccaagct gggctgtgtg cacgaacccc
     2101 ccgttcagcc cgaccgctgc gccttatccg gtaactatcg tcttgagtcc aacccggtaa
     2161 gacacgactt atcgccactg gcagcagcca ctggtaacag gattagcaga gcgaggtatg
     2221 taggcggtgc tacagagttc ttgaagtggt ggcctaacta cggctacact agaagaacag
     2281 tatttggtat ctgcgctctg ctgaagccag ttaccttcgg aaaaagagtt ggtagctctt
     2341 gatccggcaa acaaaccacc gctggtagcg gtggtttttt tgtttgcaag cagcagatta
     2401 cgcgcagaaa aaaaggatct caagaagatc ctttgatctt ttctacgggg tctgacgctc
     2461 agtggaacga aaactcacgt taagggattt tggtcatgag attatcaaaa aggatcttca
     2521 cctagatcct tttaaattaa aaatgaagtt ttaaatcaat ctaaagtata tatgagtaaa
     2581 cttggtctga cagttaccaa tgcttaatca gtgaggcacc tatctcagcg atctgtctat
     2641 ttcgttcatc catagttgca tttaaatttc cgaactctcc aaggccctcg tcggaaaatc
     2701 ttcaaacctt tcgtccgatc catcttgcag gctacctctc gaacgaacta tcgcaagtct
     2761 cttggccggc cttgcgcctt ggctattgct tggcagcgcc tatcgccagg tattactcca
     2821 atcccgaata tccgagatcg ggatcacccg agagaagttc aacctacatc ctcaatcccg
     2881 atctatccga gatccgagga atatcgaaat cggggcgcgc ctggcctccg cgccgggttt
     2941 tggcgcctcc cgcgggcgcc cccctcgtca cggcgagcgc tgccacgtca gacgaagggc
     3001 gcaggagcgt cctgatcctt ccgcccggac gctcaggaca gcggcccgct gctcataaga
     3061 ctcggcctta gaaccccagt atcagcagaa ggacatttta ggacgggact tgggtgactc
     3121 tagggcactg gttttctttc cagagagcgg aacaggcgag gaaaagtagt cccttctcgg
     3181 cgattctgcg gagggatctc cgtggggcgg tgaacgccga tgattatata aggacgcgcc
     3241 gggtgtggca cagctagttc cgtcgcagcc gggatttggg tcgcggttct tgtttgtgga
     3301 tcgctgtgat cgtcacttgg tgagtagcgg gctgctgggc tggccggggc tttcgtggcc
     3361 gccgggccgc tcggtgggac ggaagcgtgt ggagagaccg ccaagggctg tagtctgggt
     3421 ccgcgagcaa ggttgccctg aactgggggt tggggggagc gcagcaaaat ggcggctgtt
     3481 cccgagtctt gaatggaaga cgcttgtgag gcgggctgtg aggtcgttga aacaaggtgg
     3541 ggggcatggt gggcggcaag aacccaaggt cttgagccct tcgctaatgc gggaaagctc
     3601 ttattcgggt gagatgggct gggcaccatc tggggaccct gacgtgaagt ttgtcactga
     3661 ctggagaact cggtttgtcg tctgttgcgg gggcggcagt tatggcggtg ccgttgggca
     3721 gtgcacccgt acctttggga gcgcgcgccc tcgtcgtgtc gtgacgtcac ccgttctgtt
     3781 ggcttataat gcagggtggg gccacctgcc ggtaggtgtg cggtaggctt ttctccgtcg
     3841 caggacgcag ggttcgggcc tagggtaggc tctcctgaat cgacaggcgc cggacctctg
     3901 gtgaggggag ggataagtga ggcgtcagtt tctttggtcg gttttatgta cctatcttct
     3961 taagtagctg aagctccggt tttgaactat gcgctcgggg ttggcgagtg tgttttgtga
     4021 agttttttag gcaccttttg aaatgtaatc atttgggtca atatgtaatt ttcagtgtta
     4081 gacttgtaaa ttgtccgcta aattctggcc gtttttggct tttttgttag acaacatggg
     4141 taaaaagcct gaactcaccg cgacgtctgt cgagaagttt ctgatcgaaa agttcgacag
     4201 cgtctccgac ctgatgcagc tctcggaggg cgaagaatct cgtgctttca gcttcgatgt
     4261 aggagggcgt ggatatgtcc tgcgggtaaa tagctgcgcc gatggtttct acaaagatcg
     4321 ttatgtttat cggcactttg catccgccgc gctcccgatt ccggaagtgc ttgacattgg
     4381 ggagttcagc gagagcctga cctattgcat ctcccgccgt gcacagggtg tcacgttgca
     4441 agacctgcct gaaaccgaac tgcccgctgt tctgcagccg gtcgcggagg caatggatgc
     4501 catcgctgcc gccgatctta gccagacgag cgggttcggc ccattcggac cgcaaggaat
     4561 cggtcaatac actacatggc gtgatttcat atgcgcgatt gctgatcccc atgtgtatca
     4621 ctggcaaact gtgatggacg acaccgtcag tgcgtccgtc gcgcaggctc tcgatgagct
     4681 gatgctttgg gccgaggact gccccgaagt ccggcacctc gtgcacgcgg atttcggctc
     4741 caacaatgtc ctgacggaca atggccgcat aacagcggtc attgactgga gcgaggcgat
     4801 gttcggggat tcccaatacg aggtcgccaa catcttcttc tggaggccgt ggttggcttg
     4861 tatggagcag cagacgcgct acttcgagcg gaggcatccg gagcttgcag gatcgccccg
     4921 gctccgggcg tatatgctcc gcattggtct tgaccaactc tatcagagct tggttgacgg
     4981 caatttcgat gatgcagctt gggcgcaggg tcgatgcgac gcaatcgtcc gatccggagc
     5041 cgggactgtc gggcgtacac aaatcgcccg cagaagcgcc gccgtctgga ccgatggctg
     5101 tgtagaagta ctcgccgata gtggaaaccg acgccccagc actcgtccga gggcaaagga
     5161 ataagctagt atgtaagcct agtcttagat aataaaatcg ctatccatcg aagatggatg
     5221 tgtgttggtt ttttgtgtgt gtaacgctag gcgcgcctgg tgtaccgaga acgatcctct
     5281 cagtgcgagt ctcgacgatc catatcgttg cttggcagtc agccagtcgg aatccagctt
     5341 gggacccagg aagtccaatc gtcagatatt gtactcaagc ctggtcacgg cagcgtaccg
     5401 atctgtttaa acctagatat tgatagtctg atcggtcaac gtataatcga gtcctagctt
     5461 ttgcaaacat ctatcaagag acaggatcag caggaggctt tcgcatgagt attcaacatt
     5521 tccgtgtcgc ccttattccc ttttttgcgg cattttgcct tcctgttttt gctcacccag
     5581 aaacgctggt gaaagtaaaa gatgctgaag atcagttggg tgcgcgagtg ggttacatcg
     5641 aactggatct caacagcggt aagatccttg agagttttcg ccccgaagaa cgctttccaa
     5701 tgatgagcac ttttaaagtt ctgctatgtg gcgcggtatt atcccgtatt gacgccgggc
     5761 aagagcaact cggtcgccgc atacactatt ctcagaatga cttggttgag tattcaccag
     5821 tcacagaaaa gcatcttacg gatggcatga cagtaagaga attatgcagt gctgccataa
     5881 ccatgagtga taacactgcg gccaacttac ttctgacaac gattggagga ccgaaggagc
     5941 taaccgcttt tttgcacaac atgggggatc atgtaactcg ccttgatcgt tgggaaccgg
     6001 agctgaatga agccatacca aacgacgagc gtgacaccac gatgcctgta gcaatggcaa
     6061 caaccttgcg taaactatta actggcgaac tacttactct agcttcccgg caacagttga
     6121 tagactggat ggaggcggat aaagttgcag gaccacttct gcgctcggcc cttccggctg
     6181 gctggtttat tgctgataaa tctggagccg gtgagcgtgg gtctcgcggt atcattgcag
     6241 cactggggcc agatggtaag ccctcccgta tcgtagttat ctacacgacg gggagtcagg
     6301 caactatgga tgaacgaaat agacagatcg ctgagatagg tgcctcactg attaagcatt
     6361 ggtaaccgat tctaggtgca ttggcgcaga aaaaaatgcc tgatgcgacg ctgcgcgtct
     6421 tatactccca catatgccag attcagcaac ggatacggct tccccaactt gcccacttcc
     6481 atacgtgtcc tccttaccag aaatttatcc ttaagatcgt ttaaactcga ctctggctct
     6541 atcgaatctc cgtcgtttcg agcttacgcg aacagccgtg gcgctcattt gctcgtcggg
     6601 catcgaatct cgtcagctat cgtcagctta cctttttggc agcgatcgcg gctcccgaca
     6661 tcttggacca ttagctccac aggtatcttc ttccctctag tggtcataac agcagcttca
     6721 gctacctctc aattcaaaaa acccctcaag acccgtttag aggccccaag gggttatgct
     6781 atcaatcgtt gcgttacaca cacaaaaaac caacacacat ccatcttcga tggatagcga
     6841 ttttattatc taactgctga tcgagtgtag ccagatctag taatcaatta cggggtcatt
     6901 agttcatagc ccatatatgg agttccgcgt tacataactt acggtaaatg gcccgcctgg
     6961 ctgaccgccc aacgaccccc gcccattgac gtcaataatg acgtatgttc ccatagtaac
     7021 gccaataggg actttccatt gacgtcaatg ggtggagtat ttacggtaaa ctgcccactt
     7081 ggcagtacat caagtgtatc atatgccaag tacgccccct attgacgtca atgacggtaa
     7141 atggcccgcc tggcattatg cccagtacat gaccttatgg gactttccta cttggcagta
     7201 catctacgta ttagtcatcg ctattaccat gctgatgcgg ttttggcagt acatcaatgg
     7261 gcgtggatag cggtttgact cacggggatt tccaagtctc caccccattg acgtcaatgg
     7321 gagtttgttt tggcaccaaa atcaacggga ctttccaaaa tgtcgtaaca actccgcccc
     7381 attgacgcaa atgggcggta ggcgtgtacg gtgggaggtc tatataagca gagctggttt
     7441 agtgaaccgt cagatcagat ctttgtcgat cctaccatcc actcgacaca cccgccagcg
     7501 gccgc
//
